>Addgene plasmid #118814 | pHBS1400 [IBB-GFP-mCherry3E]-[BFP-P2A-TDP43 G295F] | addgene full sequence | sequence record 236021 | Addgene NGS Result
CGAGTTCATAAGAGAAGAGGGACAGCTATGACTGGGAGTAGTCAGGAGAGGAGGAAAAATCTGGCTAGTA
AAACATGTAAGGAAAATTTTAGGGATGTTAAAGAAAAAAATAACACAAAACAAAATATAAAAAAAATCTA
ACCTCAAGTCAAGGCTTTTCTATGGAATAAGGAATGGACAGCAGGGGGCTGTTTCATATACTGATGACCT
CTTTATAGCCAACCTTTGTTCATGGCAGCCAGCATATGGGCATATGTTGCCAAACTCTAAACCAAATACT
CATTCTGATGTTTTAAATGATTTGCCCTCCCATATGTCCTTCCGAGTGAGAGACACAAAAAATTCCAACA
CACTATTGCAATGAAAATAAATTTCCTTTATTAGCCAGAAGTCAGATGCTCAAGGGGCTTCATGATGTCC
CCATAATTTTTGGCAGAGGGAAAAAGATCTCAGTGGTATTTGTGAGCCAGGGCATTGGCCACACCAGCCA
CCACCTTCTGATAGGCAGCCTGCACCTGAGGAGTGAATTCTTTGCCAAAATGATGAGACAGCACAACAAC
CAGCACGTTGCCCAGGAGCTGTAGGAAAGAGAAGAAGGCATGAACATGGTTAGCAGAGGGGCCCGGTTTG
GACTCAGAGTATTTTATCCTCATCTCAAACAGTGTATATCATTGTAACCATAAAGAGAAAGGCAGGATGA
TGACCAGGGTGTAGTTGTTTCTACCAATAAGAATATTTCCACGCCAGCCAGAATTTATATGCAGAAATAT
TCTACCTTATCATTTAATTATAACAATTGTTCTCTAAAACTGTGCTGAAGTACAATATAATATACCCTGA
TTGCCTTGAAAAAAAAGTGATTAGAGAAAGTACTTACAATCTGACAAATAAACAAAAGTGAATTTAAAAA
TTCGTTACAAATGCAAGCTAAAGTTTAACGAAAAAGTTACAGAAAATGAAAAGAAAATAAGAGGAGACAA
TGGTTGTCAACAGAGTAGAAAGTGAAAGAAACAAAATTATCATGAGGGTCCATGGTGATACAAGGGACAT
CTTCCCATTCTAAACAACACCCTGAAAACTTTGCCCCCTCCATATAACATGAATTTTACAATAGCGAAAA
AGAAAGAACAATCAAGGGTCCCCAAACTCACCCTGAAGTTCTCAGTCTAGAGTCGAGAGGATCAATCACT
TTGTACAAGAAAGCTGGGTCTAGATAGCTTACTTGTACAGCTCGTCCATGCCGCCGGTGGAGTGGCGGCC
CTCGGCGCGTTCGTACTGTTCCACGATGGTGTAGTCCTCGTTGTGGGAGGTGATGTCCAACTTGATGTTG
ACGTTGTAGGCGCCGGGCAGCTGCACGGGCTTCTTGGCCTTGTAGGTGGTCTTGACCTCAGCGTCGTAGT
GGCCGCCGTCCTTCAGCTTCAGCCTCTGCTTGATCTCGCCCTTCAGGGCGCCGTCCTCGGGGTACATCCG
CTCGGAGGAGGCCTCCCAGCCCATGGTCTTCTTCTGCATTACGGGGCCGTCGGAGGGGAAGTTGGTGCCG
CGCAGCTTCACCTTGTAGATGAACTCGCCGTCCTGCAGGGAGGAGTCCTGGGTCACGGTCACCACGCCGC
CGTCCTCGAAGTTCATCACGCGCTCCCACTTGAAGCCCTCGGGGAAGGACAGCTTCAAGTAGTCGGGGAT
GTCGGCGGGGTGCTTCACGTAGGCCTTGGAGCCGTACATGAACTGAGGGGACAGGATGTCCCAGGCGAAG
GGCAGGGGGCCACCCTTGGTCACCTTCAGCTTGGCGGTCTGGGTGCCCTCGTAGGGGCGGCCCTGAGGAA
AAAAAAGGAAAGGGCATGCTCGCCATGTGCAAGATACAGTGTTGAATGTGGTGCAAAATATAAAGATGTG
GAAGAAAAAGCCACTGAAAATAATATGAGGAAATAAAAAACTAGAGTAAATTATCAGTGGAACAATTTCT
ATTATACAAGACACTACACCCATACATTCTCCTAATGCTCATGTAAGAATTTCTCCAAAAATACCTTCCA
GCACTACAAACTAGAAAAAAAAAGAGACATGGACACCAAATTAAGTTCTTAATAGTGAAGAACAAAAGAA
CTACCTTGCCTGCTCCAGTGGATCCAGCAACCGCCAACAACTGTCCTCTTTCTATCTTGAAATTAATATC
TTTCAGGACAGGAGTACCAAGAAGTGAGAAATTACTGAAGAAGAGGCTGTCATCACCATTAGAAGTTTTT
CTATTGTTATTGTTTTGTTTTGCTTTCTCAAATAATTCCCCAAATCCCTGTTAAAAAAAAACACACACAC
ACACACACACACACACATCAAAAATAAAAGATGAGTTTGTCAGATATTTTCAATAGATGCTTGTTTTATG
TACCATACTCACCTCGCCCTCGCCCTCGATCTCGAACTCGTGGCCGTTCACGGAGCCCTCCATGTGCACC
TTGAAGCGCATGAACTCCTTGATGATGGCCATGTTATCCTCCTCGCCCTTGCTGGTTCCGGTGCCTCCAC
TTTCATCTTCACCTTTAGTGATACCGGCTGCCGTCACGAACTCCTTCAGGACCATGTGATCGCGCTTCTC
GTTCGGGTCTTTGCTCAGCGTGGTCTGGGTGCTCAGATAGTGGTTGTCCGGCAGGCGCACCGGGCCGTCG
CCGATCGGGGTGTTCTGCTGTTTGTGGTCGGCTTCCTGCTGGCTGCCGTCCTCAACGTTGTGGCGGATCT
TGAAGTTAGCCTTGATGCCGTTCTTCTGCTTGTCGGCTTCGATACGGACGTTGTGGCTGTTGTGGTTGTA
CTCCAGCTTGTGACCCAGGATGTTGCCGTCCTCCTTGAAGTCGTTGCCCTTCAGCTCGATGCGGTTCACC
AGGGTGTCGCCCTCGAACTTCACCTCCGCGCGGGTCTTGTAGGTGCCGTCGTCCTTGAACTCGATGGTGC
GCTCCTGGACGTAGCCTTCCGGCATGGCGGACTTGAAGAAGTCGTGACGCTTCATGTGGTCCGGGTAGCG
GCTGAAGCACTGCACGCCGTAGGTCAGGGTGGTCACGAGGGTCGGCCACGGCACCGGCAGCTTGCCGGTG
GTGCAGATGAACTTCAGGGTCAGCTTGCCCTCGGTGGCATCGCCCTCGCCCTCGCCACGCACGCTGAACT
TGTGGCCGTTTACGTCGCCGTCCAGCTCGACTTTGATAGGCACAGTACCTGTAAATAGTTCCTCTCCTTT
ACTGGTACCATCATCAGGGAATGAGCTTACATTTCTCCTCTTCAGCATCTGGTCATCCTTCTTAGCTTTC
CTCAGCTCCACATTGACCTCTATTCTGCGACGCCTCATTTCTGTACTGTCTTTTCCCTTGTTCTTGAATC
TGTGAAGACGGGCAGCTGGTGTATTAGCATTCTCGTTGGTGGATCCCATGGTGGCACCGGTGAATTCTCC
AGGCGATCTGACGGTTCACTAAACGAGCTCTGCTTATATAGGCCTCCCACCGTACACGCCACCTCGACAT
ACTCGAGTAGTTATTAATAGTAATCAATTACGGGGTCATTAGTTCATAGCCCATATATGGAGTTCCGCGT
TACATAACTTACGGTAAATGGCCCGCCTGGCTGACCGCCCAACGACCCCCGCCCATTGACGTCAATAATG
ACGTATGTTCCCATAGTAACGCCAATAGGGACTTTCCATTGACGTCAATGGGTGGAGTATTTACGGTAAA
CTGCCCACTTGGCAGTACATCAAGTGTATCATATGCCAAGTACGCCCCCTATTGACGTCAATGACGGTAA
ATGGCCCGCCTGGCATTATGCCCAGTACATGACCTTATGGGACTTTCCTACTTGGCAGTACATCTACGTA
TTAGTCATCGCTATTACCATGGTGATGCGGTTTTGGCAGTACATCAATGGGCGTGGATAGCGGTTTGACT
CACGGGGATTTCCAAGTCTCCACCCCATTGACGTCAATGGGAGTTTGTTTTGGCACCAAAATCAACGGGA
CTTTCCAAAATGTCGTAACAACTCCGCCCCATTGACGCAAATGGGCGGTAGGCGTGTACGGTGGGAGGTC
TATATAAGCAGAGCTGGTTTAGTGAACCGTCAGATCCGCTAGGGATCCTCTAGTCAGCTGACGCGTTACC
ACCGGTGCCACCATGGGAAGCGAGCTGATTAAGGAGAACATGCACATGAAGCTGTACATGGAGGGCACCG
TGGACAACCATCACTTCAAGTGCACATCCGAGGGCGAAGGCAAGCCCTACGAGGGCACCCAGACCATGAG
AATCAAGGTGGTCGAGGGCGGCCCTCTCCCCTTCGCCTTCGACATCCTGGCTACTAGCTTCCTCTACGGC
AGCAAGACCTTCATCAACCACACCCAGGGCATCCCCGACTTCTTCAAGCAGTCCTTCCCTGAGGGCTTCA
CATGGGAGAGAGTCACCACATACGAAGACGGGGGCGTGCTGACCGCTACCCAGGACACCAGCCTCCAGGA
CGGCTGCCTCATCTACAACGTCAAGATCAGAGGGGTGAACTTCACATCCAACGGCCCTGTGATGCAGAAG
AAAACACTCGGCTGGGAGGCCTTCACCGAGACGCTGTACCCCGCTGACGGCGGCCTGGAAGGCAGAAACG
ACATGGCCCTGAAGCTCGTGGGCGGGAGCCATCTGATCGCAAACGCCAAGACCACATATAGATCCAAGAA
ACCCGCTAAGAACCTCAAGATGCCTGGCGTCTACTATGTGGACTACAGACTGGAAAGAATCAAGGAGGCC
AACAACGAGACCTACGTCGAGCAGCACGAGGTGGCAGTGGCCAGATACTGCGACCTCCCTAGCAAACTGG
GGCACAAGCTTAATTCCGGACTCAGATCTCGAGCTCAAGCTTCGAATTCTGCAGTCGACGGTACCGCGGG
CCCGGGATCCACCGGATCTAGAGGAGGAAGCGGAGCTACTAACTTCAGCCTGCTGAAGCAGGCTGGAGAC
GTGGAGGAGAACCCTGGACCTATGTCTGAATATATTCGGGTAACCGAAGATGAGAACGATGAGCCCATTG
AAATACCATCGGAAGACGATGGGACGGTGCTGCTCTCCACGGTTACAGCCCAGTTTCCAGGGGCGTGTGG
GCTTCGCTACAGGAATCCAGTGTCTCAGTGTATGAGAGGTGTCCGGCTGGTAGAAGGAATTCTGCATGCC
CCAGATGCTGGCTGGGGAAATCTGGTGTATGTTGTCAACTATCCAAAAGATAACAAAAGAAAAATGGATG
AGACAGATGCTTCATCAGCAGTGAAAGTGAAAAGAGCAGTCCAGAAAACATCCGATTTAATAGTGTTGGG
TCTCCCATGGAAAACAACCGAACAGGACCTGAAAGAGTATTTTAGTACCTTTGGAGAAGTTCTTATGGTG
CAGGTCAAGAAAGATCTTAAGACTGGTCATTCAAAGGGGTTTGGCTTTGTTCGTTTTACGGAATATGAAA
CACAAGTGAAAGTAATGTCACAGCGACATATGATAGATGGACGATGGTGTGACTGCAAACTTCCTAATTC
TAAGCAAAGCCAAGATGAGCCTTTGAGAAGCAGAAAAGTGTTTGTGGGGCGCTGTACAGAGGACATGACT
GAGGATGAGCTGCGGGAGTTCTTCTCTCAGTACGGGGATGTGATGGATGTCTTCATCCCCAAGCCATTCA
GGGCCTTTGCCTTTGTTACATTTGCAGATGATCAGATTGCGCAGTCTCTTTGTGGAGAGGACTTGATCAT
TAAAGGAATCAGCGTTCATATATCCAATGCCGAACCTAAGCACAATAGCAATAGACAGTTAGAAAGAAGT
GGAAGATTTGGTGGTAATCCAGGTGGCTTTGGGAATCAGGGTGGATTTGGTAATAGCAGAGGGTTTGGAG
CTGGTTTGGGAAACAATCAAGGTAGTAATATGGGTGGTGGGATGAACTTTGGTGCGTTCAGCATTAATCC
AGCCATGATGGCTGCCGCCCAGGCAGCACTACAGAGCAGTTGGGGTATGATGGGCATGTTAGCCAGCCAG
CAGAACCAGTCAGGCCCATCGGGTAATAACCAAAACCAAGGCAACATGCAGAGGGAGCCAAACCAGGCCT
TCGGTTCTGGAAATAACTCTTATAGTGGCTCTAATTCTGGTGCAGCAATTGGTTGGGGATCAGCATCCAA
TGCAGGGTCGGGCAGTGGTTTTAATGGAGGCTTTGGCTCAAGCATGGATTCTAAGTCTTCTGGCTGGGGA
ATGTAGACTAGACCCAGCTTTCTTGTACAAAGTGGTTGATCCTCTAGACTGAGAACTTCAGGGTGAGTTT
GGGGACCCTTGATTGTTCTTTCTTTTTCGCTATTGTAAAATTCATGTTATATGGMGSTATTGTAAAATTC
ATGTTATATGGAGGGGGCAAAGTTTTCAGGGTGTTGTTTAGAATGGGAAGATGTCCCTTGTATCACCATG
GACCCTCATGATAATTTTGTTTCTTTCACTTTCTACTCTGTTGACAACCATTGTCTCCTCTTATTTTCTT
TTCATTTTCTGTAACTTTTTCGTTAAACTTTAGCTTGCATTTGTAACGAATTTTTAAATTCACTTTTGTT
TATTTGTCAGATTGTAAGTACTTTCTCTAATCACTTTTTTTTCAAGGCAATCAGGGTATATTATATTGTA
CTTCAGCACAGTTTTAGAGAACAATTGTTATAATTAAATGATAAGGTAGAATATTTCTGCATATAAATTC
TGGCTGGCGTGGAAATATTCTTATTGGTAGAAACAACTACACCCTGGTCATCATCCTGCCTTTCTCTTTA
TGGTTACAATGATATACACTGTTTGAGATGAGGATAAAATACTCTGAGTCCAAACCGGGCCCCTCTGCTA
ACCATGTTCATGCCTTCTTCTCTTTCCTACAGCTCCTGGGCAACGTGCTGGTTGTTGTGCTGTCTCATCA
TTTTGGCAAAGAATTCACTCCTCAGGTGCAGGCTGCCTATCAGAAGGTGGTGGCTGGTGTGGCCAATGCC
CTGGCTCACAAATACCACTGAGATCTTTTTCCCTCTGCCAAAAATTATGGGGACATCATGAAGCCCCTTG
AGCATCTGACTTCTGGCTAATAAAGGAAATTTATTTTCATTGCAATAGTGTGTTGGAATTTTTTGTGTCT
CTCACTCGGAAGGACATATGGGAGGGCAAATCATTTAAAACATCAGAATGAGTATTTGGTTTAGAGTTTG
GCAACATATGCCCATATGCTGGCTGCCATGAACAAAGGTTGGCTATAAAGAGGTCATCAGTATATGAAAC
AGCCCCCTGCTGTCCATTCCTTATTCCATAGAAAAGCCTTGACTTGAGGTTAGATTTTTTTTATATTTTG
TTTTGTGTTATTTTTTTCTTTAACATCCCTAAAATTTTCCTTACATGTTTTACTAGCCAGATTTTTCCTC
CTCTCCTGACTACTCCCAGTCATAGCTGTCCCTCTTCTCTTATGGAGATCCCTCGACTGCATTAATGAAT
CGGCCAACGCGCGGGGAGAGGCGGTTTGCGTATTGGGCGCTCTTCCGCTTCCTCGCTCACTGACTCGCTG
CGCTCGGTCGTTCGGCTGCGGCGAGCGGTATCAGCTCACTCAAAGGCGGTAATACGGTTATCCACAGAAT
CAGGGGATAACGCAGGAAAGAACATGTGAGCAAAAGGCCAGCAAAAGGCCAGGAACCGTAAAAAGGCCGC
GTTGCTGGCGTTTTTCCATAGGCTCCGCCCCCCTGACGAGCATCACAAAAATCGACGCTCAAGTCAGAGG
TGGCGAAACCCGACAGGACTATAAAGATACCAGGCGTTTCCCCCTGGAAGCTCCCTCGTGCGCTCTCCTG
TTCCGACCCTGCCGCTTACCGGATACCTGTCCGCCTTTCTCCCTTCGGGAAGCGTGGCGCTTTCTCATAG
CTCACGCTGTAGGTATCTCAGTTCGGTGTAGGTCGTTCGCTCCAAGCTGGGCTGTGTGCACGAACCCCCC
GTTCAGCCCGACCGCTGCGCCTTATCCGGTAACTATCGTCTTGAGTCCAACCCGGTAAGACACGACTTAT
CGCCACTGGCAGCAGCCACTGGTAACAGGATTAGCAGAGCGAGGTATGTAGGCGGTGCTACAGAGTTCTT
GAAGTGGTGGCCTAACTACGGCTACACTAGAAGAACAGTATTTGGTATCTGCGCTCTGCTGAAGCCAGTT
ACCTTCGGAAAAAGAGTTGGTAGCTCTTGATCCGGCAAACAAACCACCGCTGGTAGCGGTGGTTTTTTTG
TTTGCAAGCAGCAGATTACGCGCAGAAAAAAAGGATCTCAAGAAGATCCTTTGATCTTTTCTACGGGGTC
TGACGCTCAGTGGAACGAAAACTCACGTTAAGGGATTTTGGTCATGAGATTATCAAAAAGGATCTTCACC
TAGATCCTTTTAAATTAAAAATGAAGTTTTAAATCAATCTAAAGTATATATGAGTAAACTTGGTCTGACA
GTTACCAATGCTTAATCAGTGAGGCACCTATCTCAGCGATCTGTCTATTTCGTTCATCCATAGTTGCCTG
ACTCCCCGTCGTGTAGATAACTACGATACGGGAGGGCTTACCATCTGGCCCCAGTGCTGCAATGATACCG
CGAGACCCACGCTCACCGGCTCCAGATTTATCAGCAATAAACCAGCCAGCCGGAAGGGCCGAGCGCAGAA
GTGGTCCTGCAACTTTATCCGCCTCCATCCAGTCTATTAATTGTTGCCGGGAAGCTAGAGTAAGTAGTTC
GCCAGTTAATAGTTTGCGCAACGTTGTTGCCATTGCTACAGGCATCGTGGTGTCACGCTCGTCGTTTGGT
ATGGCTTCATTCAGCTCCGGTTCCCAACGATCAAGGCGAGTTACATGATCCCCCATGTTGTGCAAAAAAG
CGGTTAGCTCCTTCGGTCCTCCGATCGTTGTCAGAAGTAAGTTGGCCGCAGTGTTATCACTCATGGTTAT
GGCAGCACTGCATAATTCTCTTACTGTCATGCCATCCGTAAGATGCTTTTCTGTGACTGGTGAGTACTCA
ACCAAGTCATTCTGAGAATAGTGTATGCGGCGACCGAGTTGCTCTTGCCCGGCGTCAACACGGGATAATA
CCGCGCCACATAGCAGAACTTTAAAAGTGCTCATCATTGGAAAACGTTCTTCGGGGCGAAAACTCTCAAG
GATCTTACCGCTGTTGAGATCCAGTTCGATGTAACCCACTCGTGCACCCAACTGATCTTCAGCATCTTTT
ACTTTCACCAGCGTTTCTGGGTGAGCAAAAACAGGAAGGCAAAATGCCGCAAAAAAGGGAATAAGGGCGA
CACGGAAATGTTGAATACTCATACTCTTCCTTTTTCAATATTATTGAAGCATTTATCAGGGTTATTGTCT
CATGAGCGGATACATATTTGAATGTATTTAGAAAAATAAACAAATAGGGGTTCCGCGCACATTTCCCCGA
AAAGTGCCACCTGACGTCTAAGAAACCATTATTATCATGACATTAACCTATAAAAATAGGCGTATCACGA
GGCCCTTTCGTCTTCACTCGACGCGGCCAGCTTGGTCGAGCTGGATACTTCCCGTCCGCCAGGGGGACAT
GCCGGCGATGCTGAAGGTCGCGCGCATTCCCGATGAAGAGGCCGGTTACCGCCTGTTGACCTGGTGGGAC
GGGCAGGGCGC
Features (pLannotate 1.2.2; 25 found; start..end, strand, type, name):
    327..382     -  polyA_signal   β-globin poly(A) signal: rabbit β-globin polyadenylation signal (Gil and Proudfoot, 1987)
    453..575     -  CDS            HBB: HBB_COLGU - Experimental evidence at transcript level: Swiss-Prot protein existence level 2. Involved in oxygen transport from the lung to the various peripheral tissues. From Colobus guereza (Mantled guereza) (Eastern black-and-white colobus monkey).
    579..1151    -  intron         β-globin intron: intron from rabbit β-globin gene
   1187..1209    +  protein_bind   attB2 (fragment): mutant version of attB; recombination site for the Gateway® BP reaction BP Clonase™
   1220..1814    -  CDS            mCherry (fragment): monomeric derivative of DsRed fluorescent protein (Shaner et al., 2004) mammalian codon-optimized
   2093..2299    -  CDS            CFTR (fragment): CFTR_HUMAN - Also known as ABCC7. Experimental evidence at protein level: Swiss-Prot protein existence level 1. Epithelial ion channel that plays an important role in the regulation of epithelial ion and water transport and fluid homeostasis (PubMed:26823428). Mediates the transport of chloride ions across the cell membrane (PubMed:10792060, PubMed:11524016, PubMed:11707463, PubMed:12519745, PubMed:15010471, PubMed:12588899, PubMed:17036051, PubMed:19398555, PubMed:19621064, PubMed:22178883, PubMed:25330774, PubMed:1712898, PubMed:8910473, PubMed:9804160, PubMed:12529365, PubMed:17182731, PubM
   2392..2503    -  CDS            mCherry (fragment): monomeric derivative of DsRed fluorescent protein (Shaner et al., 2004) mammalian codon-optimized
   2522..3223    -  CDS            Superfolder GFP: Superfolder GFP is a basic (constitutively fluorescent) green fluorescent protein published in 2005, derived from Aequorea victoria. It is reported to be a very rapidly-maturing weak dimer.
   3209..3403    -  CDS            KPNA2 (fragment): IMA1_HUMAN - Also known as RCH1, SRP1. Experimental evidence at protein level: Swiss-Prot protein existence level 1. Functions in nuclear protein import as an adapter protein for nuclear receptor KPNB1. Binds specifically and directly to substrates containing either a simple or bipartite NLS motif. Docking of the importin/substrate complex to the nuclear pore complex (NPC) is mediated by KPNB1 through binding to nucleoporin FxFG repeats and the complex is subsequently translocated through the pore by an energy requiring, Ran-dependent mechanism. At the nucleoplasmic side of the NPC, Ran binds
   3456..3490    -  promoter       minimal CMV promoter (fragment): human cytomegalovirus (CMV) immediate early promoter
   3568..3871    +  enhancer       CMV enhancer: human cytomegalovirus immediate early enhancer
   3872..4075    +  promoter       CMV promoter: human cytomegalovirus (CMV) immediate early promoter
   4149..4844    +  CDS            TagBFP: TagBFP is a basic (constitutively fluorescent) blue fluorescent protein published in 2008, derived from Entacmaea quadricolor. It is reported to be a very rapidly-maturing monomer with very low acid sensitivity.
   4845..4910    +  misc_feature   MCS: multiple cloning site
   4992..6233    +  CDS            TARDBP: TADBP_HUMAN - Also known as TDP43. Experimental evidence at protein level: Swiss-Prot protein existence level 1. RNA-binding protein that is involved in various steps of RNA biogenesis and processing (PubMed:23519609). Preferentially binds, via its two RNA recognition motifs RRM1 and RRM2, to GU-repeats on RNA molecules predominantly localized within long introns and in the 3'UTR of mRNAs (PubMed:23519609, PubMed:24240615, PubMed:24464995). In turn, regulates the splicing of many non-coding and protein-coding RNAs including proteins involved in neuronal survival, as well as mRNAs that encode p
   6242..6266    -  protein_bind   attB2: mutant version of attB; recombination site for the Gateway® BP reaction BP Clonase™
   6293..6354    +  intron         β-globin intron (fragment): intron from rabbit β-globin gene
   6358..6892    +  intron         β-globin intron (fragment): intron from rabbit β-globin gene
   6896..7018    +  CDS            HBB: HBB_COLGU - Experimental evidence at transcript level: Swiss-Prot protein existence level 2. Involved in oxygen transport from the lung to the various peripheral tissues. From Colobus guereza (Mantled guereza) (Eastern black-and-white colobus monkey).
   7089..7144    +  polyA_signal   β-globin poly(A) signal: rabbit β-globin polyadenylation signal (Gil and Proudfoot, 1987)
   7477..7530    -  CDS            lacI (fragment): lac repressor; lacI; The lac repressor binds to the lac operator to inhibit transcription in E. coli. This inhibition can be relieved by adding lactose or isopropyl-β-D-thiogalactopyranoside (IPTG).
   7713..8301    -  rep_origin     ori: high-copy-number ColE1/pMB1/pBR322/pUC origin of replication
   8472..9332    -  CDS            AmpR: β-lactamase; bla; confers resistance to ampicillin, carbenicillin, and related antibiotics
   9333..9437    -  promoter       AmpR promoter: bla
   9556..1       +  CDS            str (fragment) (across the origin): STR_KLEPN - Protein inferred from homology: Swiss-Prot protein existence level 3. The aminoglycoside phosphotransferases achieve inactivation of their antibiotic substrates by phosphorylation. From Klebsiella pneumoniae.
