[The description below was written by a language model from this plasmid's Addgene catalogue record and pLannotate feature annotations shown in this document.]
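Description:
pHBS1400 [IBB-GFP-mCherry3E]-[BFP-P2A-TDP43 G295F] is a 9.7 kb mammalian expression plasmid built on the bidirectional pBI backbone. It combines a fluorescent splicing reporter and a TDP43 variant in a single construct so that splicing activity can be measured in the same cells that express the test protein. It is propagated in E. coli through a high-copy ColE1/pUC-type origin with ampicillin selection (AmpR under its own bla promoter). No mammalian selection marker is annotated.

Two divergent transcription units flank a central CMV regulatory region, and each ends in a rabbit β-globin intron and polyadenylation signal. In one direction, the CMV enhancer and promoter drive TagBFP followed by full-length human TARDBP (TDP43) carrying the G295F substitution in its C-terminal domain. The construct name indicates a P2A peptide between the two, although the feature table does not annotate it. Such a peptide would yield separate BFP and untagged TDP43, with blue fluorescence reporting expression level. In the opposite direction, a minimal CMV promoter drives a fusion of a KPNA2 fragment (presumably the importin-β-binding domain, "IBB", giving nuclear localisation), superfolder GFP and mCherry. The mCherry coding sequence is split into two fragments by an intervening region containing a CFTR fragment. This layout suggests a minigene in which handling of the CFTR-derived sequence during splicing decides whether intact mCherry is made, with GFP as an internal reference, but the record does not spell out this mechanism.

The stated purpose is to test how sequence changes affect TDP43 splicing activity, and the depositor classes the plasmid among its TDP43 splicing reporters. Short lacI, str and attB2 annotations appear to be backbone or cloning remnants.
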