Addgene plasmid #118814: pHBS1400 [IBB-GFP-mCherry3E]-[BFP-P2A-TDP43 G295F]
Purpose: To test the effect of sequence on TDP43 splicing activity
Depositing lab: Rajat Rohatgi. Depositing organization: Stanford University. Publication: Phase separation-deficient TDP43 remains functional in splicing. Schmidt HB, Barreau A, Rohatgi R. Nat Commun. 2019 Oct 25;10(1):4890. doi: 10.1038/s41467-019-12740-2. PubMed 31653829.
Backbone
  Vector backbone: pBI
  Vector type: Mammalian Expression
Growth in bacteria
  Bacterial resistance: Ampicillin, 100 μg/mL
  Growth temperature: 37°C
  Growth strain: DH5alpha
  Copy number: High Copy
Gene/Insert
  Gene/Insert name: TARDBP mutant
  Species: H. sapiens (human)
  Mutation: G295F in CTD of full-length TDP43
  Entrez Gene: TARDBP (a.k.a. ALS10, TDP-43)
  Cloning method: Gibson Cloning
Terms and licenses: Academic/Nonprofit Terms; Industry Terms: Not Available to Industry
Depositor comments: Category 3: TDP43 splicing reporters
How to cite: pHBS1400 [IBB-GFP-mCherry3E]-[BFP-P2A-TDP43 G295F] was a gift from Rajat Rohatgi (Addgene plasmid # 118814 ; http://n2t.net/addgene:118814 ; RRID:Addgene_118814)
